>Addgene plasmid #115549 | pME-Lifeact-mEos2-NS | addgene full sequence | sequence record 341945 | Addgene NGS Result
CTTTCCTGCGTTATCCCCTGATTCTGTGGATAACCGTATTACCGCCTTTGAGTGAGCTGATACCGCTCGC
CGCAGCCGAACGACCGAGCGCAGCGAGTCAGTGAGCGAGGAAGCGGAAGAGCGCCCAATACGCAAACCGC
CTCTCCCCGCGCGTTGGCCGATTCATTAATGCAGCTGGCACGACAGGTTTCCCGACTGGAAAGCGGGCAG
TGAGCGCAACGCAATTAATACGCGTACCGCTAGCCAGGAAGAGTTTGTAGAAACGCAAAAAGGCCATCCG
TCAGGATGGCCTTCTGCTTAGTTTGATGCCTGGCAGTTTATGGCGGGCGTCCTGCCCGCCACCCTCCGGG
CCGTTGCTTCACAACGTTCAAATCCGCTCCCGGCGGATTTGTCCTACTCAGGAGAGCGTTCACCGACAAA
CAACAGATAAAACGAAAGGCCCAGTCTTCCGACTGAGCCTTTCGTTTTATTTGATGCCTGGCAGTTCCCT
ACTCTCGCGTTAACGCTAGCATGGATGTTTTCCCAGTCACGACGTTGTAAAACGACGGCCAGTCTTAAGC
TCGGGCCCCAAATAATGATTTTATTTTGACTGATAGTGACCTGTTCGTTGCAACAAATTGATGAGCAATG
CTTTTTTATAATGCCAACTTTGTACAAAAAAGCAGGCTGCCACCATGGGCGTGGCCGACCTGATCAAGAA
GTTCGAGAGCATCAGCAAGGAGGAGAGTGCTATCAAGCCGGACATGAAAATCAAGCTGCGTATGGAAGGA
AATGTAAATGGACATCACTTTGTCATTGACGGTGATGGCACAGGGAAGCCATTCGAAGGGAAGCAGAGTA
TGGACTTGGAAGTCAAAGAAGGCGGCCCATTGCCCTTCGCGTTTGATATTCTGACGACGGCGTTCCATTA
CGGGAACCGGGTATTCGCAAAATATCCCGACAATATCCAAGATTACTTCAAACAATCTTTCCCCAAAGGC
TACAGTTGGGAGCGTTCACTCACATTCGAGGATGGGGGAATCTGCATCGCGCGCAACGATATTACCATGG
AAGGTGACACCTTCTATAATAAAGTTAGGTTTTATGGAACGAACTTCCCTGCTAACGGCCCGGTGATGCA
AAAGAAAACGCTCAAATGGGAACCTAGCACCGAAAAGATGTACGTGAGAGACGGTGTGCTTACTGGTGAT
ATCCATATGGCTCTTCTCTTGGAAGGGAATGCTCACTATAGATGTGACTTTCGCACTACCTATAAGGCGA
AAGAAAAGGGAGTGAAGTTGCCTGGCTATCATTTTGTAGATCACTGTATAGAGATATTGTCCCACGATAA
GGACTATAATAAGGTGAAACTGTACGAACATGCCGTGGCACACTCAGGCTTGCCCGATAACGCGAGGCGT
CACCCAGCTTTCTTGTACAAAGTTGGCATTATAAGAAAGCATTGCTTATCAATTTGTTGCAACGAACAGG
TCACTATCAGTCAAAATAAAATCATTATTTGCCATCCAGCTGATATCCCCTATAGTGAGTCGTATTACAT
GGTCATAGCTGTTTCCTGGCAGCTCTGGCCCGTGTCTCAAAATCTCTGATGTTACATTGCACAAGATAAA
AATATATCATCATGAACAATAAAACTGTCTGCTTACATAAACAGTAATACAAGGGGTGTTATGAGCCATA
TTCAACGGGAAACGTCGAGGCCGCGATTAAATTCCAACATGGATGCTGATTTATATGGGTATAAATGGGC
TCGCGATAATGTCGGGCAATCAGGTGCGACAATCTATCGCTTGTATGGGAAGCCCGATGCGCCAGAGTTG
TTTCTGAAACATGGCAAAGGTAGCGTTGCCAATGATGTTACAGATGAGATGGTCAGACTAAACTGGCTGA
CGGAATTTATGCCTCTTCCGACCATCAAGCATTTTATCCGTACTCCTGATGATGCATGGTTACTCACCAC
TGCGATCCCCGGAAAAACAGCATTCCAGGTATTAGAAGAATATCCTGATTCAGGTGAAAATATTGTTGAT
GCGCTGGCAGTGTTCCTGCGCCGGTTGCATTCGATTCCTGTTTGTAATTGTCCTTTTAACAGCGATCGCG
TATTTCGTCTCGCTCAGGCGCAATCACGAATGAATAACGGTTTGGTTGATGCGAGTGATTTTGATGACGA
GCGTAATGGCTGGCCTGTTGAACAAGTCTGGAAAGAAATGCATAAACTTTTGCCATTCTCACCGGATTCA
GTCGTCACTCATGGTGATTTCTCACTTGATAACCTTATTTTTGACGAGGGGAAATTAATAGGTTGTATTG
ATGTTGGACGAGTCGGAATCGCAGACCGATACCAGGATCTTGCCATCCTATGGAACTGCCTCGGTGAGTT
TTCTCCTTCATTACAGAAACGGCTTTTTCAAAAATATGGTATTGATAATCCTGATATGAATAAATTGCAG
TTTCATTTGATGCTCGATGAGTTTTTCTAATCAGAATTGGTTAATTGGTTGTAACACTGGCAGAGCATTA
CGCTGACTTGACGGGACGGCGCAAGCTCATGACCAAAATCCCTTAACGTGAGTTACGCGTCGTTCCACTG
AGCGTCAGACCCCGTAGAAAAGATCAAAGGATCTTCTTGAGATCCTTTTTTTCTGCGCGTAATCTGCTGC
TTGCAAACAAAAAAACCACCGCTACCAGCGGTGGTTTGTTTGCCGGATCAAGAGCTACCAACTCTTTTTC
CGAAGGTAACTGGCTTCAGCAGAGCGCAGATACCAAATACTGTTCTTCTAGTGTAGCCGTAGTTAGGCCA
CCACTTCAAGAACTCTGTAGCACCGCCTACATACCTCGCTCTGCTAATCCTGTTACCAGTGGCTGCTGCC
AGTGGCGATAAGTCGTGTCTTACCGGGTTGGACTCAAGACGATAGTTACCGGATAAGGCGCAGCGGTCGG
GCTGAACGGGGGGTTCGTGCACACAGCCCAGCTTGGAGCGAACGACCTACACCGAACTGAGATACCTACA
GCGTGAGCTATGAGAAAGCGCCACGCTTCCCGAAGGGAGAAAGGCGGACAGGTATCCGGTAAGCGGCAGG
GTCGGAACAGGAGAGCGCACGAGGGAGCTTCCAGGGGGAAACGCCTGGTATCTTTATAGTCCTGTCGGGT
TTCGCCACCTCTGACTTGAGCGTCGATTTTTGTGATGCTCGTCAGGGGGGCGGAGCCTATGGAAAAACGC
CAGCAACGCGGCCTTTTTACGGTTCCTGGCCTTTTGCTGGCCTTTTGCTCACATGTT
Features (pLannotate 1.2.2; 10 found; start..end, strand, type, name):
    121..213     +  CDS            lacI (fragment): lac repressor; lacI; The lac repressor binds to the lac operator to inhibit transcription in E. coli. This inhibition can be relieved by adding lactose or isopropyl-β-D-thiogalactopyranoside (IPTG).
    268..295     -  terminator     rrnB T2 terminator: transcription terminator T2 from the E. coli rrnB gene
    427..470     +  terminator     rrnB T1 terminator: Escherichia coli rrnB; transcription terminator T1 from the E. coli rrnB gene
    517..553     -  CDS            lacZα (fragment): LacZα fragment of β-galactosidase; lacZ fragment
    569..668     +  protein_bind   attL1: mutant version of attL; recombination site for the Gateway® LR reaction LR Clonase™
    726..1400    +  CDS            mEos2: mEos2 is a photoconvertible green/yellow fluorescent protein published in 2009, derived from Lobophyllia hemprichii. It has moderate acid sensitivity.
   1402..1501    -  protein_bind   attL2: mutant version of attL; recombination site for the Gateway® LR reaction LR Clonase™
   1519..1537    -  promoter       T7 promoter: promoter for bacteriophage T7 RNA polymerase
   1671..2480    +  CDS            KanR: aminoglycoside phosphotransferase; aph(3')-Ia; confers resistance to kanamycin in bacteria or G418 (Geneticin®) in eukaryotes
   2627..3215    +  rep_origin     ori: high-copy-number ColE1/pMB1/pBR322/pUC origin of replication
