[The description below was written by a language model from this plasmid's Addgene catalogue record and pLannotate feature annotations shown in this document.]
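Description:
pME-Lifeact-mEos2-NS is a Gateway middle-entry clone built on the pDONR 221 backbone, intended as a building block for multisite Gateway assembly rather than for direct expression. The sequenced plasmid is small (about 3.3 kb) and is maintained in E. coli through a high-copy ColE1/pUC-type origin with kanamycin selection from an aminoglycoside phosphotransferase gene. Upstream of the cloning region sit the rrnB T1 and T2 transcription terminators, which insulate the insert from read-through transcription in bacteria. A T7 promoter lies just outside attL2 on the reverse strand, and short lacI and lacZα fragments are backbone remnants with no evident function here.

The payload is a synthetic Lifeact-mEos2 fusion flanked by attL1 and attL2, the sites that recombine with att sites of a destination vector in an LR Clonase reaction. The annotation tool detected only the mEos2 coding sequence; the short gap between attL1 and mEos2 is where the Lifeact portion named in the record would be expected to lie, Lifeact being a short peptide that binds filamentous actin. mEos2 is a green-to-red photoconvertible fluorescent protein derived from Lobophyllia hemprichii, useful for pulse-labelling and super-resolution localisation imaging. The "NS" suffix probably denotes the absence of a stop codon, which fits the stated purpose of 5' tagging, where the fusion reads through attL2-derived sequence into a downstream element, and fits the mEos2 annotation ending immediately before attL2. No eukaryotic promoter or polyadenylation signal is present, so these must come from the 5' and 3' entry clones and the destination vector. The record notes it was used to build another deposited construct, in work involving in vivo cell biological screening of T-tubule formation.
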