Addgene plasmid #115549: pME-Lifeact-mEos2-NS
Purpose: Multisite gateway vector for 5' tagging with Lifeact-mEos2. Used to make 115563. Parton lab clone IDA
Depositing lab: Rob Parton. Depositing organization: University of Queensland, Institute for Molecular Bioscience. Publication: In vivo cell biological screening identifies an endocytic capture mechanism for T-tubule formation. Hall TE, Martel N, Ariotti N, Xiong Z, Lo HP, Ferguson C, Rae J, Lim YW, Parton RG. Nat Commun. 2020 Jul 24;11(1):3711. doi: 10.1038/s41467-020-17486-w. PubMed 32709891.
Backbone
  Vector backbone: pDONR 221
Growth in bacteria
  Bacterial resistance: Kanamycin, 50 μg/mL
  Growth temperature: 37°C
  Growth strain: DH5alpha
  Copy number: High Copy
Gene/Insert
  Gene/Insert name: Lifeact-mEos2
  Species: Synthetic
Terms and licenses: Academic/Nonprofit Terms; Industry Terms: Not Available to Industry
How to cite: pME-Lifeact-mEos2-NS was a gift from Rob Parton (Addgene plasmid # 115549 ; http://n2t.net/addgene:115549 ; RRID:Addgene_115549)
